Addgene plasmid #45179: pThy1-Brainbow3.2
Depositing lab: Joshua Sanes. Depositing organization: Harvard University. Publication: Improved tools for the Brainbow toolbox. Cai D, Cohen KB, Luo T, Lichtman JW, Sanes JR. Nat Methods. 2013 May 5;10(6):540-7. doi: 10.1038/nmeth.2450. Epub 2013 May 5. PubMed 23817127.
Backbone
  Vector backbone: pUC18
  Total vector size (bp): 6300
  Vector type: linearized for transgenic mouse injection
Growth in bacteria
  Bacterial resistance: Ampicillin, 100 μg/mL
  Growth temperature: 37°C
  Growth strain: DH5alpha
  Copy number: High Copy
Gene/Insert
  Gene/Insert name: pThy1-Brainbow3.2
  Species: jelly fish and coral fluorescent proteins
  Insert size (bp): 6300
  Promoter: Thy1
  Cloning method: Restriction Enzyme; 5′ cloning site I-CeuI (not destroyed); 3′ cloning site SpeI/NheI (not destroyed)
  Sequencing primers: 5′ TCTGAGTGGCAAAGGACCTTAGG; 3′ GACTTGGGGAGGGAGTCAGCTGACC
Resource information
  A portion of this plasmid was derived from a plasmid made by: cloned by Kim Cohen and Dawen Cai
Terms and licenses: Academic/Nonprofit Terms; Industry Terms: Not Available to Industry
Depositor comments: There are minor differences between the reference sequence and Addgene's quality control sequence that may add/remove restriction enzyme sites. None of the changes have any effect on the plasmid functions.
How to cite: pThy1-Brainbow3.2 was a gift from Joshua Sanes (Addgene plasmid # 45179 ; http://n2t.net/addgene:45179 ; RRID:Addgene_45179)
