[The description below was written by a language model from this plasmid's Addgene catalogue record, the feature table of its GenBank file and pLannotate feature annotations shown in this document.]
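Description:
pThy1-Brainbow3.2 is a pUC18-based plasmid carrying a Cre-dependent multicolour reporter transgene, intended to be linearized and injected to generate transgenic mice. In E. coli it is maintained by the high-copy ColE1/pUC origin and selected with ampicillin through the bla gene. The catalogue lists both vector and insert as about 6.3 kb, whereas the two full sequence records are about 15.6 kb. Large stretches flanking the cassette carry no annotation. They presumably include the Thy1 regulatory sequences named as the promoter, although the feature tables do not mark them.

The annotated payload is a tandem array of four fluorescent protein units read in one direction. Just downstream of the promoter region sit three mutually incompatible lox sites in a row: loxP, lox2272 and loxN. These are followed by PhiYFP with an SV40 polyadenylation signal, which forms the default unit. A second loxP then precedes mOrange2, a second lox2272 precedes EGFP, and a second loxN precedes mKate2. Each of these three proteins is followed by a short H-Ras fragment, consistent with a C-terminal membrane-targeting (farnesylation) tail, then a WPRE to boost expression and its own SV40 poly(A). Cre can recombine only matching site pairs, so each transgene copy undergoes one of three mutually exclusive excisions, which places orange, green or far-red protein directly behind the promoter. With multiple integrated copies, independent choices combine to give individual neurons distinguishable hues for tracing morphology and connectivity. Gateway attB remnants flank the cassette in the sequenced record.

The depositor notes only minor, functionally neutral differences between the reference and quality-control sequences. The accompanying GenBank record of about 1 kb covers only a small fragment around a lox2272 site and an SV40 poly(A).
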