Features (pLannotate 1.2.2; 33 found; start..end, strand, type, name):
     96..200     +  promoter       AmpR promoter: bla
    201..1061    +  CDS            AmpR: β-lactamase; bla; confers resistance to ampicillin, carbenicillin, and related antibiotics
   1232..1820    +  rep_origin     ori: high-copy-number ColE1/pMB1/pBR322/pUC origin of replication
   2003..2056    +  CDS            lacI (fragment): lac repressor; lacI; The lac repressor binds to the lac operator to inhibit transcription in E. coli. This inhibition can be relieved by adding lactose or isopropyl-β-D-thiogalactopyranoside (IPTG).
   6246..6270    +  protein_bind   attB1: mutant version of attB; recombination site for the Gateway® BP reaction BP Clonase™
   6319..6352    +  protein_bind   loxP: Cre-mediated recombination occurs in the 8-bp core sequence (GCATACAT). Cre recombinase
   6361..6394    +  protein_bind   lox2272: Cre-mediated recombination occurs in the 8-bp core sequence (GGATACTT). lox2272 sites are compatible with each other, but incompatible with loxP or loxN sites (Lee and Saito, 1988). Cre recombinase
   6403..6436    +  protein_bind   loxN: Cre-mediated recombination occurs in the 8-bp core sequence (GTATACCT). loxN sites are compatible with each other, but incompatible with loxP or lox2272 sites. Cre recombinase
   6478..7182    +  CDS            PhiYFP: Phialidium yellow fluorescent proteim mammalian codon-optimized
   7203..7247    +  terminator     lambda t0 terminator (fragment): transcription terminator from phage lambda
   7259..7342    +  CDS            large T antigen (fragment): large T antigen from SV40 (simian virus 40)
   7365..7486    +  polyA_signal   SV40 poly(A) signal: SV40 polyadenylation signal
   7499..7532    +  protein_bind   loxP: Cre-mediated recombination occurs in the 8-bp core sequence (GCATACAT). Cre recombinase
   7547..8254    +  CDS            mOrange2: mOrange2 is a basic (constitutively fluorescent) orange fluorescent protein published in 2008, derived from Discosoma sp.. It has high acid sensitivity.
   8270..8332    +  CDS            H-Ras (fragment): human small GTPase proto-oncoprotein
   8342..8930    +  misc_feature   WPRE: woodchuck hepatitis virus posttranscriptional regulatory element
   8958..9041    +  CDS            large T antigen (fragment): large T antigen from SV40 (simian virus 40)
   9064..9185    +  polyA_signal   SV40 poly(A) signal: SV40 polyadenylation signal
   9202..9235    +  protein_bind   lox2272: Cre-mediated recombination occurs in the 8-bp core sequence (GGATACTT). lox2272 sites are compatible with each other, but incompatible with loxP or loxN sites (Lee and Saito, 1988). Cre recombinase
   9250..9966    +  CDS            EGFP: EGFP is a basic (constitutively fluorescent) green fluorescent protein published in 1996, derived from Aequorea victoria. It is reported to be a rapidly-maturing weak dimer with moderate acid sensitivity.
   9982..10044   +  CDS            H-Ras (fragment): human small GTPase proto-oncoprotein
  10054..10642   +  misc_feature   WPRE: woodchuck hepatitis virus posttranscriptional regulatory element
  10670..10753   +  CDS            large T antigen (fragment): large T antigen from SV40 (simian virus 40)
  10776..10897   +  polyA_signal   SV40 poly(A) signal: SV40 polyadenylation signal
  10922..10955   +  protein_bind   loxN: Cre-mediated recombination occurs in the 8-bp core sequence (GTATACCT). loxN sites are compatible with each other, but incompatible with loxP or lox2272 sites. Cre recombinase
  10970..11665   +  CDS            mKate2: mKate2 is a basic (constitutively fluorescent) red fluorescent protein published in 2009, derived from Entacmaea quadricolor. It is reported to be a rapidly-maturing monomer with moderate acid sensitivity.
  11681..11743   +  CDS            H-Ras (fragment): human small GTPase proto-oncoprotein
  11753..12341   +  misc_feature   WPRE: woodchuck hepatitis virus posttranscriptional regulatory element
  12369..12452   +  CDS            large T antigen (fragment): large T antigen from SV40 (simian virus 40)
  12475..12596   +  polyA_signal   SV40 poly(A) signal: SV40 polyadenylation signal
  15257..15323   +  CDS            lacZα (fragment): LacZα fragment of β-galactosidase; lacZ fragment
  15329..15428   -  misc_feature   bom (fragment): basis of mobility region from pBR322
  15530..1       -  CDS            rop (fragment) (across the origin): Rop protein, which maintains plasmids at low copy number; rop
>Addgene plasmid #45179 | pThy1-Brainbow3.2 | depositor full sequence | sequence record 74664 | pThy1-Brainbow3.2 sequence 15564 bps
GACGAAAGGGCCTCGTGATACGCCTATTTTTATAGGTTAATGTCATGATAATAATGGTTTCTTAGACGTC
AGGTGGCACTTTTCGGGGAAATGTGCGCGGAACCCCTATTTGTTTATTTTTCTAAATACATTCAAATATG
TATCCGCTCATGAGACAATAACCCTGATAAATGCTTCAATAATATTGAAAAAGGAAGAGTATGAGTATTC
AACATTTCCGTGTCGCCCTTATTCCCTTTTTTGCGGCATTTTGCCTTCCTGTTTTTGCTCACCCAGAAAC
GCTGGTGAAAGTAAAAGATGCTGAAGATCAGTTGGGTGCACGAGTGGGTTACATCGAACTGGATCTCAAC
AGCGGTAAGATCCTTGAGAGTTTTCGCCCCGAAGAACGTTTTCCAATGATGAGCACTTTTAAAGTTCTGC
TATGTGGCGCGGTATTATCCCGTATTGACGCCGGGCAAGAGCAACTCGGTCGCCGCATACACTATTCTCA
GAATGACTTGGTTGAGTACTCACCAGTCACAGAAAAGCATCTTACGGATGGCATGACAGTAAGAGAATTA
TGCAGTGCTGCCATAACCATGAGTGATAACACTGCGGCCAACTTACTTCTGACAACGATCGGAGGACCGA
AGGAGCTAACCGCTTTTTTGCACAACATGGGGGATCATGTAACTCGCCTTGATCGTTGGGAACCGGAGCT
GAATGAAGCCATACCAAACGACGAGCGTGACACCACGATGCCTGTAGCAATGGCAACAACGTTGCGCAAA
CTATTAACTGGCGAACTACTTACTCTAGCTTCCCGGCAACAATTAATAGACTGGATGGAGGCGGATAAAG
TTGCAGGACCACTTCTGCGCTCGGCCCTTCCGGCTGGCTGGTTTATTGCTGATAAATCTGGAGCCGGTGA
GCGTGGGTCTCGCGGTATCATTGCAGCACTGGGGCCAGATGGTAAGCCCTCCCGTATCGTAGTTATCTAC
ACGACGGGGAGTCAGGCAACTATGGATGAACGAAATAGACAGATCGCTGAGATAGGTGCCTCACTGATTA
AGCATTGGTAACTGTCAGACCAAGTTTACTCATATATACTTTAGATTGATTTAAAACTTCATTTTTAATT
TAAAAGGATCTAGGTGAAGATCCTTTTTGATAATCTCATGACCAAAATCCCTTAACGTGAGTTTTCGTTC
CACTGAGCGTCAGACCCCGTAGAAAAGATCAAAGGATCTTCTTGAGATCCTTTTTTTCTGCGCGTAATCT
GCTGCTTGCAAACAAAAAAACCACCGCTACCAGCGGTGGTTTGTTTGCCGGATCAAGAGCTACCAACTCT
TTTTCCGAAGGTAACTGGCTTCAGCAGAGCGCAGATACCAAATACTGTCCTTCTAGTGTAGCCGTAGTTA
GGCCACCACTTCAAGAACTCTGTAGCACCGCCTACATACCTCGCTCTGCTAATCCTGTTACCAGTGGCTG
CTGCCAGTGGCGATAAGTCGTGTCTTACCGGGTTGGACTCAAGACGATAGTTACCGGATAAGGCGCAGCG
GTCGGGCTGAACGGGGGGTTCGTGCACACAGCCCAGCTTGGAGCGAACGACCTACACCGAACTGAGATAC
CTACAGCGTGAGCTATGAGAAAGCGCCACGCTTCCCGAAGGGAGAAAGGCGGACAGGTATCCGGTAAGCG
GCAGGGTCGGAACAGGAGAGCGCACGAGGGAGCTTCCAGGGGGAAACGCCTGGTATCTTTATAGTCCTGT
CGGGTTTCGCCACCTCTGACTTGAGCGTCGATTTTTGTGATGCTCGTCAGGGGGGCGGAGCCTATGGAAA
AACGCCAGCAACGCGGCCTTTTTACGGTTCCTGGCCTTTTGCTGGCCTTTTGCTCACATGTTCTTTCCTG
CGTTATCCCCTGATTCTGTGGATAACCGTATTACCGCCTTTGAGTGAGCTGATACCGCTCGCCGCAGCCG
AACGACCGAGCGCAGCGAGTCAGTGAGCGAGGAAGCGGAAGAGCGCCCAATACGCAAACCGCCTCTCCCC
GCGCGTTGGCCGATTCATTAATGCAGGATCGCGGCCGCGATCCCCGGGCGAGCTCGAATTCAGAGACCGG
GAACCAAACTAGCCTTTAAAAAACATAAGTACAGGAGCCAGCAAGATGGCTCAGTGGGTAAAGGTGCCTA
CCAGCAAGCCTGACAGCCTGAGTTCAGTCCCCACGAACTACGTGGTAGGAGAGGACCAACCAACTCTGGA
AATCTGTTCTGCAAACACATGCTCACACACACACACACAAATAGTATAAACAATTTTAAATTTCATTTAA
AAATAATTTGTAAACAAAATCATTAGCACAGGTTTTAGAAAGAGCCTCTTGGTGACATCAAGTTGATGCT
GTAGATGGGGTATCATTCCTGAGGACCCAAAACCGGGTCTCAGCCTTTCCCCATTCTGAGAGTTCTCTCT
TTTCTCAGCCACTAGCTGAAGAGTAGAGTGGCTCAGCACTGGGCTCTTGAGTTCCCAAGTCCTACAACTG
GTCAGCCTGACTACTAACCAGCCATGAAGAAACAAGGAGTGGATGGGCTGAGTCTGCTGGGATGGGAGTG
GAGTTAGTAAGTGGCCATGGATGTAATGACCCCAGCAATGCTGGCTAGAAGGCATGCCTCCTTTCCTTGT
CTGGAGACGGAACGGGATCATCTTGTACTCACAGAAGGGAGAACATTCTAGCTGGTTGGGCCAAAATGTG
CAAGTTCACCTGGAGGTGGTGGTGCATGCTTTTAACTCCAGTACTCAGGAGGCAGGGCCAGGTGGATCTC
TGTGAGTTCAAGACCAGCCTGCACTATGGAGAGAGTTTTGGGACAGCCAGAGTTACACAGAAAAATCCTG
GTGGAAAATCTGAAAGAAAGAGAGAAAGAAAGAAAGAAAGAAAGAAAGAAAGAAAGAAAGAAAGAAAGAA
AGAAAGAAAGAAAGAAAGGAAGAAAGAAAGAAAGAGTGGCAGGCAGGCAGGCAGGAGGAAGGAAGGAAGG
AAGGAAGGAAGGAAGGAAGGAAGGAAGGAAGGAAGGAAGGAAGGAAGGAAAATAGGTGCGACTTCAAGAT
CCGGAGTTACAAGCAGAATGCACTGTTTCCCTAACAGGGCCAAGTGTTTTGAGTAACTGAAGGTGGGCAT
GATGCCTGGGAAGCAGAAACAAGCCAGGCAGATGCACCCCTTGCCTTGCTTCCGAAGGGCTGCAGTAGCA
TGGAAAACATGGAAAACAACCAATCCATTCCCTTTGCTGATATAACAGGCTCCAAAGCCAAAACCTGTCA
CTGGAGGCTCAAGAGCAGATCTCCAGCCAAGAGGCAAAGGAATGGGGGAAGCTGGAGGGCCTCCCTCTGG
TTATCCAGGCTTCTGAAGGTTCAAGCAAAGAAAGGGTTACAACCTTAAAAGGAGAGCGTCCCGGGGTATG
GGTAGAAGACTGCTCCACCCCGACCCCCAGGGTCCCTAACCGTCTTTTCCCTGGGCGAGTCAGCCCAATC
ACAGGACTGAGAGTGCCTCTTTAGTAGCAGCAAGCCACTTCGGACACCCAAATGGAACACCTCCAGTCAG
CCCTCGCCGACCACCCCACCCCCTCCATCCTTTTCCCTCAGCCTCCGATTGGCTGAATCTAGAGTCCCTC
CCTGCTCCCCCCTCTCTCCCCACCCCTGGTAAAACTGCGGGCTTCAGGCTGGGTGCAGCAACTGGAGGCG
TTGGCGACCAGGAGGAGGCTGCAGCTAGGGGAGTCCAGGTGAGAGCAGGCCGACGGGAGGGACCCGCACA
TGCAAGGACCGCCGCAGGGCGAGGATGCAAGCCTTCCCCAGCTACAGTTTTGGGAAAGGATACCAGGGCG
CTCCTATATGGGGGCGCGGGAACCTGGGGAAAGAAGGTGCTCCCAGGTCGAGGTGGGAGAGGAAGGCAGT
GCGGGGTCACGGGCTTTCTCCCTGCTAACGGACGCTTTCGAAGAGTGGGTGCCGGAGAGAACCATGAGGA
AGGACATCAAGGACAGCCTTTGGTCCCCAAGCTCAAATCGCTTTAGTGGTGCGAATAGAGGGAGGAGGTG
GGTGGCAAACTGGAGGGAGTCCCCAGCGGTGACCTCGTGGCTGGCTGGTGCGGGGCACCAGGTAAGAAAC
GCAATGTTGCGGGAGGGGACTGGGTGGCAGGCGCGGGGGAGGGGAAAGCTAGAAAGGATGCGAGGGAGCG
GAGGGGGGAGGGAGCGGGGGAATCTCAACTGGTAGAGGAAAGTTAAAATGAGGAAATAGCATCAGGGTGG
GGTTAGCCAAGCCGGGCCTCAGGGAAAGGGCGCAAAGTTTGTCTGGGTGTGGGCTTAGGTGGGCTGGGTA
TGAGATTCGGGGCGCCGAAAACACTGCTGCGCCTCTGCCAAATCACGCTACCCCTGTATCTAGTTCTGCT
AGGCTTCTCCAGCCCCAGCCCCAATTCTTTTCTCAGTGTCCCCTTCCCTCCCCTGAATCTCAAGCCCACA
CTCCCTCCTCCATAACCCACTGTTATCAAATCTAAGTCATTTGCCACCCAACAACCATCAGGAGGCGGAA
GCAGACGGGAGGAGTTTGAGATCAACTTGGGCTACATCACGAGTTCCAAGCTCACCAAGGCTTCTTAAGG
AGACCTTGTCTCTAAAATTAATTAATTAATTAATTAATAGTCCCCTTTCTCTGCCACAGAACCTTGGGAT
CTGGCTCCTGGTCGCAGCTCCCCCCACCCCAGGCTGACATTCACTGCCATAGCCCATCCGGAAATCCTAG
TCTATTCCCCATGGATCTTGAACTGCAGAGAGAATGGCAGAGTGGCCCGCCCTGTGCAAAGGATGTTCCT
AGCCTAGGTGGAGCTCGCGAACTCGGAGACTGTGCCTCTCTTGGGCAAGGACAGGCTAGACAGCCTGCCG
GTGTTGAGCTAGGGCACTGTGGGGAAGGCAGAGAACCTGTGCAGGGCACGCAATGAACACAGGACCAGAA
AACTGCAGCCCTAGGAACACTCAAGAGCTGGCCATTTGCAAGCATCTCTGGCCTCCGTGCTTCTCACTCA
TGTCCCATGTCTTATACAGGCCTCTGTGGCACCTCGCTTGCCTGATCTCATCCCTAGCCGTTAAGCTTTC
TGCATGACTTATCACTTGGGGCATAATGCTGGATACCTACCATTTTCTTAGACCCCATCAAAATCCTATT
TGAGTGTACGGTTCGGAGAACTCCTTATTTATCCGGTAAATGTCTTTTACTCTGCTCTCAGGGAGCTGAG
GCAGGACATTCCTGAGATACATTGGGAGAGGAATACAGTTTCAATAAAATAATAGGTTGGGTGGAGGTAC
ATGCCTATAATGCCACCACTCAGGAAATGGTGGCAGCTTCGTGAGTTTGAGGCCAACCCAAGAAACATAG
TGAAACCCTGTCAGTAAATAAGTAAGCAAGTATTTGAGTATCTACTATATGCTAGGGCTGACCTGGACAT
TAGGGGTCATCTTCTGAACAAACTAGTGCTTGAGGGAGGTATTTGGGGTTTTTGTTTGTTTAATGGATCT
GAATGAGTTCCAGAGACTGGCTACACAGCGATATGACTGAGCTTAACACCCCTAAAGCATACAGTCAGAC
CAATTAGACAATAAAAGGTATGTATAGCTTACCAAATAAAAAAATTGTATTTTCAAGAGAGTGTCTGTCT
GTGTAGCCCTGGCTGTTCTTGAACTCACTCTGTAGACCAGGCTGGCCTGGAAATCCATCTGCCTCTGCCT
CTCTGCCTCTCTGCCTCTCTGCCTCTCTCTCTGCCTCTCTCTGCCTCTCTCTGCCCCTCTCTGCCCCTCT
CTGCCCCTCTCTGCCGCCCTCTGCCTTTTGCCCTCTGCCCTCTGTTCTCTGGCCTCTGCCCTCTCCCTGC
CTTCTCCCTCTGCCTCTGCCTCTTGAGTGCTGGAATCAAAGGTGTGAGCTCTATAGGTCTTAAGTTCCAG
AAGAAACGTAATGAAGTCACCCAGCAGGAGGTGCTCAGGGACAGCAAGACACACACACCCAGGACACTAG
GCTCCCACTTCCTTGGCTTTCTCTGAGTGGCAAAGGACCTTAGGCAGTGTCACTCCCTAAGAGAAGGGGA
TAAAGAGAGGGGCTGAGGTATTCAGTCATGTGCTCCGTGGATCTCAAGCCCTCAAGGTAAATGGGGACCC
ACCTGTCCTACCAGCTGGCTGACCTGTAGCTTTCCCCACCACAGAATCCAAGTCGGAACTCTTGGCACCT
AGAGGATCTCGAATCACAAGTTTGTACAAAAAAGCAGGCTTTAAAGGAACGCACGTAACTATAACGGTCC
TAAGGTAGCGAACCTAGGATAACTTCGTATAGCATACATTATACGAAGTTATCGGCGCGCATAACTTCGT
ATAGGATACTTTATACGAAGTTATCAAGCGCTATAACTTCGTATAGTATACCTTATACGAAGTTATCTGA
TATCGCCACCATGGCTCCTAAGAAGAAGAGGAAGGTGATGAGCAGCGGCGCCCTGCTGTTCCACGGCAAG
ATCCCCTACGTGGTGGAGATGGAGGGCAATGTGGATGGCCACACCTTCAGCATCCGCGGCAAGGGCTACG
GCGATGCCAGCGTGGGCAAGGTGGATGCCCAGTTCATCTGCACCACCGGCGATGTGCCCGTGCCCTGGAG
CACCCTGGTGACCACCCTGACCGCAGGCGCCCAGTGCTTCGCCAAGTACGGCCCCGAGCTGAAGGATTTC
TACAAGAGCTGCATGCCCGATGGCTACGTGCAGGAGCGCACCATCACCTTCGAGGGTGATGGCAATTTCA
AGACCCGCGCCGAGGTGACCTTCGAGAATGGCAGCGTGTACAATCGCGTGAAGCTGAATGGCCAGGGCTT
CAAGAAGGATGGCCACGTGCTGGGCAAGAATCTGGAGTTCAATTTCACCCCCCACTGCCTGTACATCTGG
GGCGATCAGGCCAATCACGGCCTGAAGAGCGCCTTCAAGATCTGCCACGAGATCACCGGCAGCAAGGGCG
ATTTCATCGTGGCCGATCACACCCAGATGAATACCCCCATCGGCGGCGGCCCCGTGCACGTGCCCGAGTA
CCACCACATGAGCTACCACGTGAAGCTGAGCAAGGATGTGACCGATCACCGCGATAATATGAGCCTGAAG
GAGACCGTGCGCGCCGTGGATTGCCGCAAGACCTACCTGTGAAGCTTAATTAGCTGAGCTTGGACTCCTG
TTGATAGATCCAGTAATGACCTCAGAACTCCATCTGGCCGCGACTCTAGATCATAATCAGCCATACCACA
TTTGTAGAGGTTTTACTTGCTTTAAAAAACCTCCCACACCTCCCCCTGAACCTGAAACATAAAATGAATG
CAATTGTTGTTGTTAACTTGTTTATTGCAGCTTATAATGGTTACAAATAAAGCAATAGCATCACAAATTT
CACAAATAAAGCATTTTTTTCACTGCATTCTAGTTGTGGTTTGTCCAAACTCATCAATGTATCTTAAGGC
GTGCTAGCATAACTTCGTATAGCATACATTATACGAAGTTATCTAACGTTGCCACCATGGTGAGCAAGGG
CGAGGAGAATAACATGGCCATCATCAAGGAGTTCATGCGCTTCAAGGTGCGCATGGAGGGCTCCGTGAAC
GGCCACGAGTTCGAGATCGAGGGCGAGGGCGAGGGCCGCCCCTACGAGGGCTTTCAGACCGCTAAGCTGA
AGGTGACCAAGGGTGGCCCCCTGCCCTTCGCCTGGGACATCCTGTCCCCTCATTTCACCTACGGCTCCAA
GGCCTACGTGAAGCACCCCGCCGACATCCCCGACTACTTCAAGCTGTCCTTCCCCGAGGGCTTCAAGTGG
GAGCGCGTGATGAACTACGAGGACGGCGGCGTGGTGACCGTGACCCAGGACTCCTCCCTGCAGGACGGCG
AGTTCATCTACAAGGTGAAGCTGCGCGGCACCAACTTCCCCTCCGACGGCCCCGTGATGCAGAAGAAGAC
CATGGGCTGGGAGGCCTCCTCCGAGCGGATGTACCCCGAGGACGGTGCCCTGAAGGGCAAGATCAAGATG
AGGCTGAAGCTGAAGGACGGCGGCCACTACACCTCCGAGGTCAAGACCACCTACAAGGCCAAGAAGCCCG
TGCAGCTGCCCGGCGCCTACATCGTCGACATCAAGTTGGACATCACCTCCCACAACGAGGACTACACCAT
CGTGGAACAGTACGAACGCGCCGAGGGCCGCCACTCCACCGGCGGCATGGACGAGCTGTACAAGAGTGCA
CGCGTGAGTAAGCTGAACCCTCCTGATGAGAGTGGCCCCGGCTGCATGAGCTGCAAGTGTGTGCTCTCCT
GAGCGGCCGCTAATCAACCTCTGGATTACAAAATTTGTGAAAGATTGACTGGTATTCTTAACTATGTTGC
TCCTTTTACGCTATGTGGATACGCTGCTTTAATGCCTTTGTATCATGCTATTGCTTCCCGTATGGCTTTC
ATTTTCTCCTCCTTGTATAAATCCTGGTTGCTGTCTCTTTATGAGGAGTTGTGGCCCGTTGTCAGGCAAC
GTGGCGTGGTGTGCACTGTGTTTGCTGACGCAACCCCCACTGGTTGGGGCATTGCCACCACCTGTCAGCT
CCTTTCCGGGACTTTCGCTTTCCCCCTCCCTATTGCCACGGCGGAACTCATCGCCGCCTGCCTTGCCCGC
TGCTGGACAGGGGCTCGGCTGTTGGGCACTGACAATTCCGTGGTGTTGTCGGGGAAATCATCGTCCTTTC
CTTGGCTGCTCGCCTGTGTTGCCACCTGGATTCTGCGCGGGACGTCCTTCTGCTACGTCCCTTCGGCCCT
CAATCCAGCGGACCTTCCTTCCCGCGGCCTGCTGCCGGCTCTGCGGCCTCTTCCGCGTCTTCGCCTTCGC
CCTCAGACGAGTCGGATCTCCCTTTGGGCCGCCTCCCCGCATCGATACCGTCGAGACTGCTGCACCAGAT
CATAATCAGCCATACCACATTTGTAGAGGTTTTACTTGCTTTAAAAAACCTCCCACACCTCCCCCTGAAC
CTGAAACATAAAATGAATGCAATTGTTGTTGTTAACTTGTTTATTGCAGCTTATAATGGTTACAAATAAA
GCAATAGCATCACAAATTTCACAAATAAAGCATTTTTTTCACTGCATTCTAGTTGTGGTTTGTCCAAACT
CATCAATGTATCTTAAGGCGTGTTTAAACATATAACTTCGTATAGGATACTTTATACGAAGTTATCGCGT
ACGGCCACCATGGTGAGCAAGGGCGAGGAGCTGTTCACCGGGGTGGTGCCCATCCTGGTCGAGCTGGACG
GCGACGTAAACGGCCACAAGTTCAGCGTGTCCGGCGAGGGCGAGGGCGATGCCACCTACGGCAAGCTGAC
CCTGAAGTTCATCTGCACCACCGGCAAGCTGCCCGTGCCCTGGCCCACCCTCGTGACCACCCTGACCTAC
GGCGTGCAGTGCTTCAGCCGCTACCCCGACCACATGAAGCAGCACGACTTCTTCAAGTCCGCCATGCCCG
AAGGCTACGTCCAGGAGCGCACCATCTTCTTCAAGGACGACGGCAACTACAAGACCCGCGCCGAGGTGAA
GTTCGAGGGCGACACCCTGGTGAACCGCATCGAGCTGAAGGGCATCGACTTCAAGGAGGACGGCAACATC
CTGGGGCACAAGCTGGAGTACAACTACAACAGCCACAACGTCTATATCATGGCCGACAAGCAGAAGAACG
GCATCAAGGTGAACTTCAAGATCCGCCACAACATCGAGGACGGCAGCGTGCAGCTCGCCGACCACTACCA
GCAGAACACCCCCATCGGCGACGGCCCCGTGCTGCTGCCCGACAACCACTACCTGAGCACCCAGTCCGCC
CTGAGCAAAGACCCCAACGAGAAGCGCGATCACATGGTCCTGCTGGAGTTCGTGACCGCCGCCGGGATCA
CTCTCGGCATGGACGAGCTGTACAAGAGTGCACGCGTGAGTAAGCTGAACCCTCCTGATGAGAGTGGCCC
CGGCTGCATGAGCTGCAAGTGTGTGCTCTCCTGAGCGGCCGCTAATCAACCTCTGGATTACAAAATTTGT
GAAAGATTGACTGGTATTCTTAACTATGTTGCTCCTTTTACGCTATGTGGATACGCTGCTTTAATGCCTT
TGTATCATGCTATTGCTTCCCGTATGGCTTTCATTTTCTCCTCCTTGTATAAATCCTGGTTGCTGTCTCT
TTATGAGGAGTTGTGGCCCGTTGTCAGGCAACGTGGCGTGGTGTGCACTGTGTTTGCTGACGCAACCCCC
ACTGGTTGGGGCATTGCCACCACCTGTCAGCTCCTTTCCGGGACTTTCGCTTTCCCCCTCCCTATTGCCA
CGGCGGAACTCATCGCCGCCTGCCTTGCCCGCTGCTGGACAGGGGCTCGGCTGTTGGGCACTGACAATTC
CGTGGTGTTGTCGGGGAAATCATCGTCCTTTCCTTGGCTGCTCGCCTGTGTTGCCACCTGGATTCTGCGC
GGGACGTCCTTCTGCTACGTCCCTTCGGCCCTCAATCCAGCGGACCTTCCTTCCCGCGGCCTGCTGCCGG
CTCTGCGGCCTCTTCCGCGTCTTCGCCTTCGCCCTCAGACGAGTCGGATCTCCCTTTGGGCCGCCTCCCC
GCATCGATACCGTCGAGACTGCTGCACCAGATCATAATCAGCCATACCACATTTGTAGAGGTTTTACTTG
CTTTAAAAAACCTCCCACACCTCCCCCTGAACCTGAAACATAAAATGAATGCAATTGTTGTTGTTAACTT
GTTTATTGCAGCTTATAATGGTTACAAATAAAGCAATAGCATCACAAATTTCACAAATAAAGCATTTTTT
TCACTGCATTCTAGTTGTGGTTTGTCCAAACTCATCAATGTATCTTAAGGCGTAGGCGTGAAGCTCTTCA
TATAACTTCGTATAGTATACCTTATACGAAGTTATCAAGTACTGCCACCATGGTGAGCGAGCTGATTAAG
GAGAACATGCACATGAAGCTGTACATGGAGGGCACCGTGAACAACCACCACTTCAAGTGCACATCCGAGG
GCGAAGGCAAGCCCTACGAGGGCACCCAGACCATGAGAATCAAGGCGGTCGAGGGCGGCCCTCTCCCCTT
CGCCTTCGACATCCTGGCTACCAGCTTCATGTACGGCAGCAAAACCTTCATCAACCACACCCAGGGCATC
CCCGACTTCTTTAAGCAGTCCTTCCCCGAGGGCTTCACATGGGAGAGAGTCACCACATACGAAGACGGGG
GCGTGCTGACCGCTACCCAGGACACCAGCCTCCAGGACGGCTGCCTCATCTACAACGTCAAGATCAGAGG
GGTGAACTTCCCATCCAACGGCCCTGTGATGCAGAAGAAAACACTCGGCTGGGAGGCCTCCACCGAGACC
CTGTACCCCGCTGACGGCGGCCTGGAAGGCAGAGCCGACATGGCCCTGAAGCTCGTGGGCGGGGGCCACC
TGATCTGCAACTTGAAGACCACATACAGATCCAAGAAACCCGCTAAGAACCTCAAGATGCCCGGCGTCTA
CTATGTGGACAGAAGACTGGAAAGAATCAAGGAGGCCGACAAAGAGACCTACGTCGAGCAGCACGAGGTG
GCTGTGGCCAGATACTGCGACCTCCCTAGCAAACTGGGGCACAGAAGTGCACGCGTGAGTAAGCTGAACC
CTCCTGATGAGAGTGGCCCCGGCTGCATGAGCTGCAAGTGTGTGCTCTCCTGAGCGGCCGCTAATCAACC
TCTGGATTACAAAATTTGTGAAAGATTGACTGGTATTCTTAACTATGTTGCTCCTTTTACGCTATGTGGA
TACGCTGCTTTAATGCCTTTGTATCATGCTATTGCTTCCCGTATGGCTTTCATTTTCTCCTCCTTGTATA
AATCCTGGTTGCTGTCTCTTTATGAGGAGTTGTGGCCCGTTGTCAGGCAACGTGGCGTGGTGTGCACTGT
GTTTGCTGACGCAACCCCCACTGGTTGGGGCATTGCCACCACCTGTCAGCTCCTTTCCGGGACTTTCGCT
TTCCCCCTCCCTATTGCCACGGCGGAACTCATCGCCGCCTGCCTTGCCCGCTGCTGGACAGGGGCTCGGC
TGTTGGGCACTGACAATTCCGTGGTGTTGTCGGGGAAATCATCGTCCTTTCCTTGGCTGCTCGCCTGTGT
TGCCACCTGGATTCTGCGCGGGACGTCCTTCTGCTACGTCCCTTCGGCCCTCAATCCAGCGGACCTTCCT
TCCCGCGGCCTGCTGCCGGCTCTGCGGCCTCTTCCGCGTCTTCGCCTTCGCCCTCAGACGAGTCGGATCT
CCCTTTGGGCCGCCTCCCCGCATCGATACCGTCGAGACTGCTGCACCAGATCATAATCAGCCATACCACA
TTTGTAGAGGTTTTACTTGCTTTAAAAAACCTCCCACACCTCCCCCTGAACCTGAAACATAAAATGAATG
CAATTGTTGTTGTTAACTTGTTTATTGCAGCTTATAATGGTTACAAATAAAGCAATAGCATCACAAATTT
CACAAATAAAGCATTTTTTTCACTGCATTCTAGTTGTGGTTTGTCCAAACTCATCAATGTATCTTAAGGC
GTAGGCGTACTAGCTCGAGGTCCTTCCTCTGCAGAGGTCTTGCTTCTCCCGGTCAGCTGACTCCCTCCCC
AAGTCCTTCAAATATCTCAGAACATGGGGAGAAACGGGGACCTTGTCCCTCCTAAGGAACCCCAGTGCTG
CATGCCATCATCCCCCCCACCCTCGCCCCCACCCCCGCCACTTCTCCCTCCATGCATACCACTAGCTGTC
ATTTTGTACTCTGTATTTATTCTAGGGCTGCTTCTGATTATTTAGTTTGTTCTTTCCCTGGAGACCTGTT
AGAACATAAGGGCGTATGGTGGGTAGGGGAGGCAGGATATCAGTCCCCTGGGGCGAGTTCCTCCCTGCCA
ACCAAGCCAGATGCCTGAAAGAGATATGGATGAGGGAAGTTGGACTGTGCCTGTACCTGGTACAGTCATA
CTCTGTTGAAAGAATCATCGGGGAGGGGGGGGGGCTCAAGAGGGGAGAGCTCTCTGAGCCTTTGTGGACC
ATCCAATGAGGATGAGGGCTTAGATTCTACCAGGTCATTCTCAGCCACCACACACAAGCGCTCTGCCATC
ACTGAAGAAGCCCCCTAGGGCTCTTGGGCCAGGGCACACTCAGTAAAGATGCAGGTTCAGTCAGGGAATG
ATGGGGAAAGGGGTAGGAGGTGGGGGAGGGATCACCCCCTCCTCTAAAACACGAGCCTGCTGTCTCCAAA
GGCCTCTGCCTGTAGTGAGGGTGGCAGAAGAAGACAAGGAGCCAGAACTCTGACTCCAGGATCTAAGTCC
GTGCAGGAAGGGGATCCTAGAACCATCTGGTTGGACCCAGCTTACCAAGGGAGAGCCTTTATTCCTTCTT
TCCCTTGCCCCTCTGTGCCAGCCCCTCTTGCTGTCCCTGATCCCCCAGACAGCGAGAGTCTTGCAACCTG
CCTCTTCCAAGACCTCCTAATCTCAGGGGCAGGCGGTGGAGTGAGATCCGGCGTGCACACTTTTTGGAAG
ATAGCTTTCCCAAGGATCCTCTCCCCCACTGGCAGCTCTGCCTGTCCCATCACCATGTATAATACCACCA
CTGCTACAGCATCTCACCGAGGAAAGAAAACTGCACAATAAAACCAAGCCTCTGGAGTGTGTCCTGGTGT
CTGTCTCTTCTGTGTCCTGGCGTCTGTCTCTTCTGTGTTCTTCCAAGGTCAGAAACAAAAACCACACACT
TCAACCTGGATGGCTCGGCTGAGCACTTCTGTGTGCAGAAGGTCCAACCAGACTCTGGGGTACCCCGGCC
CTCCCTATTCCCTTGCCTCCTGTCTCCCGCTTTTTATAGCTCCCTATGCTGGGCTTCTCTGGAGAGTGAA
ATCTTTGCCCAAATCAATGCGCATTCTCTCTGCTGAGTCATCTGGCGACAGCAGTTGAGTTCACCCGCCA
ACACATGGGCCCAGCTATGTAGCCGAACCCTGGCTCTGGAAGTGCCAGGGACTTTGTGCATAAGTATGTA
CCATGCCCTTTTTTCACAGTCCTAGCTCTGCAGAAGTGCAGCCTGAAGGCCTGTCTGCTGAGAGGACATG
CCCTGGAGCCCTGAAACAGGCACAGTGGGAGGAGGAACGGAGGATGACAGGCATCAGGCCCTCAGTCCAA
AAGCAACCACTTGAGAATGGGCTGGAGTACGAAACATGGGGTCCCGTCCCTGGATCCCTCCTCAAAGAGT
AATAAGTAAAATATAAACAGGTACCCCAGGCCGTTCTGGGTTTGGGTTGTAATGGGATCCATTTGCAGAG
AACTATTGAGACAGCCCAGCCGTACTGTGACAGGCAATGTGGGGGAGGAGGTTGAATCACTTGGTATTTA
GCATGAATAGAATAATTCCCTGAACATTTTTCTTAAACATCCATATCTAAATTACCACCACTCGCTCCCA
GTCTTCCTGCCTTTGCGCCAGCCTCCTGTCTGGCCATGCCTGAAGAAGGCTGGAGAAGCCACCCACCTCA
GGCCATGACACTGCCAGCCACTTGGCAGGTGCAGCCAAACCTGAGCTGTCCCAGAAAGGGACATTCTCAA
GACCCAGGCACCCTGATCAGCACTGACTTGGAGCTACAAGTGTCATGCCAGAAAAGTCTCTAAGAAAACC
TTTTCAGGGAAAAGGGGGTGACTCAACACCGGGCAAGTTTGGGAAGCCCCACCCTTCGAGTGATGGAAGA
GCAGATAGGAAGCCTCAGAAGAGAGACACCGGCACCCAGGTAACGTTCCTCATGTGGTCTCTGTCACACT
AGGTGCTCTTCCCTGGACATCTCCGTGACCACACTCTCAGTTCTTAGGGAGATGCGGGTGCTCTCTGAGG
CTATCTCAGAGTTGCAGATTCTGAGGCCTAGAGTGACTACAGTCAGCCTAGGAAGCCACAGAGGACTGTG
GACCAGGAGGGCAGAAGAGGAGAAGGGAAGAAAAACCATCAGATAGGACTTGCAATGAAACTAACCCAAG
ACAATCATAATGCAGACAGGAATGTTAAAGGCGTTCAGCAGCTGGCCATGACACCCATCTGTCCCTCTGG
CCAAGTCAGCAAGCCTGGAAGACCTGGGACTCCTGCCCATATGTCCTAAGCTCCCCACCCACCCACTCGT
TCACTGTCCTTATTCTCTCTCTACCTTCAGCCACTTAGTTTCCTACCTTAAGTCCTAGAATTGATCCTGG
CGTAATAGCGAAGAGGCCCGCACCGATCGCCCTTCCCAACAGTTGCGCAGCCTGAATGGCGAATGGCGCC
TGATGCGGTATTTTCTCCTTACGCATCTGTGCGGTATTTCACACCGCATATGGTGCACTCTCAGTACAAT
CTGCTCTGATGCCGCATAGTTAAGCCAGCCCCGACACCCGCCAACACCCGCTGACGCGCCCTGACGGGCT
TGTCTGCTCCCGGCATCCGCTTACAGACAAGCTGTGACCGTCTCCGGGAGCTGCATGTGTCAGAGGTTTT
CACCGTCATCACCGAAACGCGCGA
