Features (pLannotate 1.2.2; 34 found; start..end, strand, type, name):
     96..200     +  promoter       AmpR promoter: bla
    201..1061    +  CDS            AmpR: β-lactamase; bla; confers resistance to ampicillin, carbenicillin, and related antibiotics
   1232..1820    +  rep_origin     ori: high-copy-number ColE1/pMB1/pBR322/pUC origin of replication
   2003..2056    +  CDS            lacI (fragment): lac repressor; lacI; The lac repressor binds to the lac operator to inhibit transcription in E. coli. This inhibition can be relieved by adding lactose or isopropyl-β-D-thiogalactopyranoside (IPTG).
   6239..6263    +  protein_bind   attB1: mutant version of attB; recombination site for the Gateway® BP reaction BP Clonase™
   6312..6345    +  protein_bind   loxP: Cre-mediated recombination occurs in the 8-bp core sequence (GCATACAT). Cre recombinase
   6354..6387    +  protein_bind   lox2272: Cre-mediated recombination occurs in the 8-bp core sequence (GGATACTT). lox2272 sites are compatible with each other, but incompatible with loxP or loxN sites (Lee and Saito, 1988). Cre recombinase
   6396..6429    +  protein_bind   loxN: Cre-mediated recombination occurs in the 8-bp core sequence (GTATACCT). loxN sites are compatible with each other, but incompatible with loxP or lox2272 sites. Cre recombinase
   6471..7175    +  CDS            PhiYFP: Phialidium yellow fluorescent proteim mammalian codon-optimized
   7196..7240    +  terminator     lambda t0 terminator (fragment): transcription terminator from phage lambda
   7252..7335    +  CDS            large T antigen (fragment): large T antigen from SV40 (simian virus 40)
   7358..7479    +  polyA_signal   SV40 poly(A) signal: SV40 polyadenylation signal
   7492..7525    +  protein_bind   loxP: Cre-mediated recombination occurs in the 8-bp core sequence (GCATACAT). Cre recombinase
   7540..8247    +  CDS            mOrange2: mOrange2 is a basic (constitutively fluorescent) orange fluorescent protein published in 2008, derived from Discosoma sp.. It has high acid sensitivity.
   8263..8325    +  CDS            H-Ras (fragment): human small GTPase proto-oncoprotein
   8335..8923    +  misc_feature   WPRE: woodchuck hepatitis virus posttranscriptional regulatory element
   8951..9034    +  CDS            large T antigen (fragment): large T antigen from SV40 (simian virus 40)
   9057..9178    +  polyA_signal   SV40 poly(A) signal: SV40 polyadenylation signal
   9195..9228    +  protein_bind   lox2272: Cre-mediated recombination occurs in the 8-bp core sequence (GGATACTT). lox2272 sites are compatible with each other, but incompatible with loxP or loxN sites (Lee and Saito, 1988). Cre recombinase
   9243..9959    +  CDS            EGFP: EGFP is a basic (constitutively fluorescent) green fluorescent protein published in 1996, derived from Aequorea victoria. It is reported to be a rapidly-maturing weak dimer with moderate acid sensitivity.
   9975..10037   +  CDS            H-Ras (fragment): human small GTPase proto-oncoprotein
  10047..10635   +  misc_feature   WPRE: woodchuck hepatitis virus posttranscriptional regulatory element
  10663..10746   +  CDS            large T antigen (fragment): large T antigen from SV40 (simian virus 40)
  10769..10890   +  polyA_signal   SV40 poly(A) signal: SV40 polyadenylation signal
  10909..10942   +  protein_bind   loxN: Cre-mediated recombination occurs in the 8-bp core sequence (GTATACCT). loxN sites are compatible with each other, but incompatible with loxP or lox2272 sites. Cre recombinase
  10957..11652   +  CDS            mKate2: mKate2 is a basic (constitutively fluorescent) red fluorescent protein published in 2009, derived from Entacmaea quadricolor. It is reported to be a rapidly-maturing monomer with moderate acid sensitivity.
  11668..11730   +  CDS            H-Ras (fragment): human small GTPase proto-oncoprotein
  11740..12328   +  misc_feature   WPRE: woodchuck hepatitis virus posttranscriptional regulatory element
  12356..12439   +  CDS            large T antigen (fragment): large T antigen from SV40 (simian virus 40)
  12450..12486   +  polyA_signal   SV40 poly(A) signal (fragment): SV40 polyadenylation signal
  12576..12600   -  protein_bind   attB2: mutant version of attB; recombination site for the Gateway® BP reaction BP Clonase™
  15269..15335   +  CDS            lacZα (fragment): LacZα fragment of β-galactosidase; lacZ fragment
  15341..15440   -  misc_feature   bom (fragment): basis of mobility region from pBR322
  15542..1       -  CDS            rop (fragment) (across the origin): Rop protein, which maintains plasmids at low copy number; rop
>Addgene plasmid #45179 | pThy1-Brainbow3.2 | addgene full sequence | sequence record 222131 | Addgene NGS Result
GACGAAAGGGCCTCGTGATACGCCTATTTTTATAGGTTAATGTCATGATAATAATGGTTTCTTAGACGTC
AGGTGGCACTTTTCGGGGAAATGTGCGCGGAACCCCTATTTGTTTATTTTTCTAAATACATTCAAATATG
TATCCGCTCATGAGACAATAACCCTGATAAATGCTTCAATAATATTGAAAAAGGAAGAGTATGAGTATTC
AACATTTCCGTGTCGCCCTTATTCCCTTTTTTGCGGCATTTTGCCTTCCTGTTTTTGCTCACCCAGAAAC
GCTGGTGAAAGTAAAAGATGCTGAAGATCAGTTGGGTGCACGAGTGGGTTACATCGAACTGGATCTCAAC
AGCGGTAAGATCCTTGAGAGTTTTCGCCCCGAAGAACGTTTTCCAATGATGAGCACTTTTAAAGTTCTGC
TATGTGGCGCGGTATTATCCCGTATTGACGCCGGGCAAGAGCAACTCGGTCGCCGCATACACTATTCTCA
GAATGACTTGGTTGAGTACTCACCAGTCACAGAAAAGCATCTTACGGATGGCATGACAGTAAGAGAATTA
TGCAGTGCTGCCATAACCATGAGTGATAACACTGCGGCCAACTTACTTCTGACAACGATCGGAGGACCGA
AGGAGCTAACCGCTTTTTTGCACAACATGGGGGATCATGTAACTCGCCTTGATCGTTGGGAACCGGAGCT
GAATGAAGCCATACCAAACGACGAGCGTGACACCACGATGCCTGTAGCAATGGCAACAACGTTGCGCAAA
CTATTAACTGGCGAACTACTTACTCTAGCTTCCCGGCAACAATTAATAGACTGGATGGAGGCGGATAAAG
TTGCAGGACCACTTCTGCGCTCGGCCCTTCCGGCTGGCTGGTTTATTGCTGATAAATCTGGAGCCGGTGA
GCGTGGGTCTCGCGGTATCATTGCAGCACTGGGGCCAGATGGTAAGCCCTCCCGTATCGTAGTTATCTAC
ACGACGGGGAGTCAGGCAACTATGGATGAACGAAATAGACAGATCGCTGAGATAGGTGCCTCACTGATTA
AGCATTGGTAACTGTCAGACCAAGTTTACTCATATATACTTTAGATTGATTTAAAACTTCATTTTTAATT
TAAAAGGATCTAGGTGAAGATCCTTTTTGATAATCTCATGACCAAAATCCCTTAACGTGAGTTTTCGTTC
CACTGAGCGTCAGACCCCGTAGAAAAGATCAAAGGATCTTCTTGAGATCCTTTTTTTCTGCGCGTAATCT
GCTGCTTGCAAACAAAAAAACCACCGCTACCAGCGGTGGTTTGTTTGCCGGATCAAGAGCTACCAACTCT
TTTTCCGAAGGTAACTGGCTTCAGCAGAGCGCAGATACCAAATACTGTTCTTCTAGTGTAGCCGTAGTTA
GGCCACCACTTCAAGAACTCTGTAGCACCGCCTACATACCTCGCTCTGCTAATCCTGTTACCAGTGGCTG
CTGCCAGTGGCGATAAGTCGTGTCTTACCGGGTTGGACTCAAGACGATAGTTACCGGATAAGGCGCAGCG
GTCGGGCTGAACGGGGGGTTCGTGCACACAGCCCAGCTTGGAGCGAACGACCTACACCGAACTGAGATAC
CTACAGCGTGAGCTATGAGAAAGCGCCACGCTTCCCGAAGGGAGAAAGGCGGACAGGTATCCGGTAAGCG
GCAGGGTCGGAACAGGAGAGCGCACGAGGGAGCTTCCAGGGGGAAACGCCTGGTATCTTTATAGTCCTGT
CGGGTTTCGCCACCTCTGACTTGAGCGTCGATTTTTGTGATGCTCGTCAGGGGGGCGGAGCCTATGGAAA
AACGCCAGCAACGCGGCCTTTTTACGGTTCCTGGCCTTTTGCTGGCCTTTTGCTCACATGTTCTTTCCTG
CGTTATCCCCTGATTCTGTGGATAACCGTATTACCGCCTTTGAGTGAGCTGATACCGCTCGCCGCAGCCG
AACGACCGAGCGCAGCGAGTCAGTGAGCGAGGAAGCGGAAGAGCGCCCAATACGCAAACCGCCTCTCCCC
GCGCGTTGGCCGATTCATTAATGCAGGATCGCGGCCGCGATCCCCGGGCGAGCTCGAATTAGTTACGCTA
GGGATAACAGGGTAATATAGAAAATTCAGAGACCGGGAACCAAACTAGCCTTTAAAAAACATAAGTACAG
GAGCCAGCAAGATGGCTCAGTGGGTAAAGGTGCCTACCAGCAAGCCTGACAGCCTGAGTTCAGTCCCCAC
GAACTACGTGGTAGGAGAGGACCAACCAACTCTGGAAATCTGTTCTGCAAACACATGCTCACACACACAC
ACACAAATAGTATAAACAATTTTAAATTTCATTTAAAAATAATTTGTAAACAAAATCATTAGCACAGGTT
TTAGAAAGAGCCTCTTGGTGACATCAAGTTGATGCTGTAGATGGGGTATCATTCCTGAGGACCCAAAACC
GGGTCTCAGCCTTTCCCCATTCTGAGAGTTCTCTCTTTTCTCAGCCACTAGCTGAAGAGTAGAGTGGCTC
AGCACTGGGCTCTTGAGTTCCCAAGTCCTACAACTGGTCAGCCTGACTACTAACCAGCCATGAAGAAACA
AGGAGTGGATGGGCTGAGTCTGCTGGGATGGGAGTGGAGTTAGTAAGTGGCCATGGATGTAATGACCCCA
GCAATGCTGGCTAGAAGGCATGCCTCCTTTCCTTGTCTGGAGACGGAACGGGAGGGATCATCTTGTACTC
ACAGAAGGGAGAACATTCTAGCTGGTTGGGCCAAAATGTGCAAGTTCACCTGGAGGTGGTGGTGCATGCT
TTTAACTCCAGTACTCAGGAGGCAGGGCCAGGTGGATCTCTGTGAGTTCAAGACCAGCCTGCACTATGGA
GAGAGTTTTGGGACAGCCAGAGTTACACAGAAAAATCCTGGTGGAAAATCTGAAAGAAAGAGAGAAAGAA
AGAAAGAAAGAAAGGAAGAAAGAAAGAAAGAGTGGCAGGCAGGCAGGCAGGAGGAAGGAAGGAAGGAAGG
AAGGAAGGAAGGAAGGAAGGAAGGAAAATAGGTGCGACTTCAAGATCCGGAGTTACAAGCAGAATGCACT
GTTTCCCTAACAGGGCCAAGTGTTTTGAGTAACTGAAGGTGGGCATGATGCCTGGGAAGCAGAAACAAGC
CAGGCAGATGCACCCCTTGCCTTGCTTCCGAAGGGCTGCAGTAGCATGGAAAACATGGAAAACAACCAAT
CCATTCCCTTTGCTGATATAACAGGCTCCAAAGCCAAAACCTGTCACTGGAGGCTCAAGAGCAGATCTCC
AGCCAAGAGGCAAAGGAATGGGGGAAGCTGGAGGGCCTCCCTCTGGTTATCCAGGCTTCTGAAGGTTCAA
GCAAAGAAAGGGTTACAACCTTAAAAGGAGAGCGTCCCGGGGTATGGGTAGAAGACTGCTCCACCCCGAC
CCCCAGGGTCCCTAACCGTCTTTTCCCTGGGCGAGTCAGCCCAATCACAGGACTGAGAGTGCCTCTTTAG
TAGCAGCAAGCCACTTCGGACACCCAAATGGAACACCTCCAGTCAGCCCTCGCCGACCACCCCACCCCCT
CCATCCTTTTCCCTCAGCCTCCGATTGGCTGAATCTAGAGTCCCTCCCTGCTCCCCCCTCTCTCCCCACC
CCTGGTGAAAACTGCGGGCTTCAGCGCTGGGTGCAGCAACTGGAGGCGTTGGCGCACCAGGAGGAGGCTG
CAGCTAGGGGAGTCCAGGTGAGAGCAGGCCGACGGGAGGGACCCGCACATGCAAGGACCGCCGCAGGGCG
AGGATGCAAGCCTTCCCCAGCTACAGTTTTGGGAAAGGATACCAGGGCGCTCCTATATGGGGGCGCGGGA
ACTGGGGAAAGAAGGTGCTCCCAGGTCGAGGTGGGAGAGGAAGGCAGTGCGGGGTCACGGGCTTTCTCCC
TGCTAACGGACGCTTTCGAAGAGTGGGTGCCGGAGGAGAACCATGAGGAAGGACATCAAGGACAGCCTTT
GGTCCCCAAGCTCAAATCGCTTTAGTGGTGCGAATAGAGGGAGGAGGTGGGTGGCAAACTGGAGGGAGTC
CCCAGCGGGTGACCTCGTGGCTGGCTGGGTGCGGGGCACCGCAGGTAAGAAAACCGCAATGTTGCGGGAG
GGGACTGGGTGGCAGGCGCGGGGGAGGGGAAAGCTAGAAAGGATGCGAGGGAGCGGAGGGGGGAGGGAGC
GGGAGAATCTCAACTGGTAGAGGAAGATTAAAATGAGGAAATAGCATCAGGGTGGGGTTAGCCAAGCCGG
GCCTCAGGGAAAGGGCGCAAAGTTTGTCTGGGTGTGGGCTTAGGTGGGCTGGGTATGAGATTCGGGGCGC
CGAAAACACTGCTGCGCCTCTGCCAAATCACGCTACCCCTGTATCTAGTTCTGCCAGGCTTCTCCAGCCC
CAGCCCCAATTCTTTTCTCTAGTGTTCCCCCTTCCCTCCCCTGAATCTCAAGCCCACACTCCCTCCTCCA
TAACCCACTGTTATCAAATCTAAGTCATTTGCCACCCAACAACCATCAGGAGGCGGAAGCAGACGGGAGG
AGTTTGAGATCAACTTGGGCTACATCACGAGTTCCAGGCTCACCAAGGCTTCTTAAGGAGACCTTGTCTC
TAAAATTAATTAATTAATTAATTAATAGTCCCCTTTCTCTGCCACAGAACCTTGGGATCTGGCTCCTGGT
CGCAGCTCCCCCCACCCCAGGCTGACATTCACTGCCATAGCCCATCCGGAAATCCTAGTCTATTTCCCCA
TGGATCTTGAACTGCAGAGAGAATGGCAGAGTGGCCCGCCCTGTGCAAAGGATGTTCCTAGCCTAGGTGG
AGCTCGCGAACTCGCAGACTGTGCCTCTCTTGGGCAAGGACAGGCTAGACAGCCTGCCGGTGTGTTGAGC
TAGGGCACTGTGGGGAAGGCAGAGAACCTGTGCAGGGCAGCAATGAACACAGGACCAGAAAACTGCAGCC
CTAGGAACACTCAAGAGCTGGCCATTTGCAAGCATCTCTGGCCTCCGTGCTTCTCACTCATGTCCCATGT
CTTATACAGGCCTCTGTGGCACCTCGCTTGCCTGATCTCATCCCTAGCCGTTAAGCTTTCTGCATGACTT
ATCACTTGGGGCATAATGCTGGATACCTACCATTTTCTTAGACCCCATCAAAATCCTATTTGAGTGTACG
GTTCGGAGAACCTCATTTATCCGGTAAATGTCTTTTACTCTGCTCTCAGGGAGCTGAGGCAGGACATCCT
GAGATACATTGGGAGAGGAGATACAGTTTCAATAAAATAATAGGTTGGGTGGAGGTACATGCCTATAATG
CCACCACTCAGGAAATGGTGGCAGCTTCGTGAGTTTGAGGCCAACCCAAGAAACATAGTGAAACCCTGTC
AGTAAATAAGTAAGCAAGTATTTGAGTATCTACTATATGCTAGGGCTGACCTGGACATTAGGGGTCATCT
TCTGAACAAACTAGTGCTTGAGGGAGGTATTTGGGGTTTTTGTTTGTTTAATGGATCTGAATGAGTTCCA
GAGACTGGCTACACAGCGATATGACTGAGCTTAACACCCCTAAAGCATACAGTCAGACCAATTAGACAAT
AAAAGGTATGTATAGCTTACCAAATAAAAAAATTGTATTTTCAAGAGAGTGTCTGTCTGTGTAGCCCTGG
CTGTTCTTGAACTCACTCTGTAGACCAGGCTGGCCTGGAAATCCATCTGCCTGCCTCTGCCTCTCTGCCT
CTCTGCCTCTCTGCCTCTCTCTCTGCCTCTCTCTGCCTCTCTCTGCCCCTCTCTGCCCCTCTCTGCCCCT
CTCTGCCGCCCTCTGCCTTTTGCCCTCTGCCCTCTGTTCTCTGGCCTCTGCCCTCTGCCCTCTGGCCTCT
GGCCTCTGCCTCTGCCTCTTGAGTGCTGGAATCAAAGGTGTGAGCTCTGTAGGTCTTAAGTTCCAGAAGA
AAGTAATGAAGTCACCCAGCAGGGAGGTGCTCAGGGACAGCACAGACACACACCCAGGACATAGGCTCCC
ACTTCCTTGGCTTTCTCTGAGTGGCAAAGGACCTTAGGCAGTGTCACTCCCTAAGAGAAGGGGATAAAGA
GAGGGGCTGAGGTATTCATCATGTGCTCCGTGGATCTCAAGCCCTCAAGGTAAATGGGGACCCACCTGTC
CTACCAGCTGGCTGACCTGTAGCTTTCCCCACCACAGAATCCAAGTCGGAACTCTTGGCACCTAGAGGAT
CTCGAATCACAAGTTTGTACAAAAAAGCAGGCTTTAAAGGAACGCACGTAACTATAACGGTCCTAAGGTA
GCGAACCTAGGATAACTTCGTATAGCATACATTATACGAAGTTATCGGCGCGCATAACTTCGTATAGGAT
ACTTTATACGAAGTTATCAAGCGCTATAACTTCGTATAGTATACCTTATACGAAGTTATCTGATATCGCC
ACCATGGCTCCTAAGAAGAAGAGGAAGGTGATGAGCAGCGGCGCCCTGCTGTTCCACGGCAAGATCCCCT
ACGTGGTGGAGATGGAGGGCAATGTGGATGGCCACACCTTCAGCATCCGCGGCAAGGGCTACGGCGATGC
CAGCGTGGGCAAGGTGGATGCCCAGTTCATCTGCACCACCGGCGATGTGCCCGTGCCCTGGAGCACCCTG
GTGACCACCCTGACCGCAGGCGCCCAGTGCTTCGCCAAGTACGGCCCCGAGCTGAAGGATTTCTACAAGA
GCTGCATGCCCGATGGCTACGTGCAGGAGCGCACCATCACCTTCGAGGGTGATGGCAATTTCAAGACCCG
CGCCGAGGTGACCTTCGAGAATGGCAGCGTGTACAATCGCGTGAAGCTGAATGGCCAGGGCTTCAAGAAG
GATGGCCACGTGCTGGGCAAGAATCTGGAGTTCAATTTCACCCCCCACTGCCTGTACATCTGGGGCGATC
AGGCCAATCACGGCCTGAAGAGCGCCTTCAAGATCTGCCACGAGATCACCGGCAGCAAGGGCGATTTCAT
CGTGGCCGATCACACCCAGATGAATACCCCCATCGGCGGCGGCCCCGTGCACGTGCCCGAGTACCACCAC
ATGAGCTACCACGTGAAGCTGAGCAAGGATGTGACCGATCACCGCGATAATATGAGCCTGAAGGAGACCG
TGCGCGCCGTGGATTGCCGCAAGACCTACCTGTGAAGCTTAATTAGCTGAGCTTGGACTCCTGTTGATAG
ATCCAGTAATGACCTCAGAACTCCATCTGGCCGCGACTCTAGATCATAATCAGCCATACCACATTTGTAG
AGGTTTTACTTGCTTTAAAAAACCTCCCACACCTCCCCCTGAACCTGAAACATAAAATGAATGCAATTGT
TGTTGTTAACTTGTTTATTGCAGCTTATAATGGTTACAAATAAAGCAATAGCATCACAAATTTCACAAAT
AAAGCATTTTTTTCACTGCATTCTAGTTGTGGTTTGTCCAAACTCATCAATGTATCTTAAGGCGTGCTAG
CATAACTTCGTATAGCATACATTATACGAAGTTATCTAACGTTGCCACCATGGTGAGCAAGGGCGAGGAG
AATAACATGGCCATCATCAAGGAGTTCATGCGCTTCAAGGTGCGCATGGAGGGCTCCGTGAACGGCCACG
AGTTCGAGATCGAGGGCGAGGGCGAGGGCCGCCCCTACGAGGGCTTTCAGACCGCTAAGCTGAAGGTGAC
CAAGGGTGGCCCCCTGCCCTTCGCCTGGGACATCCTGTCCCCTCATTTCACCTACGGCTCCAAGGCCTAC
GTGAAGCACCCCGCCGACATCCCCGACTACTTCAAGCTGTCCTTCCCCGAGGGCTTCAAGTGGGAGCGCG
TGATGAACTACGAGGACGGCGGCGTGGTGACCGTGACCCAGGACTCCTCCCTGCAGGACGGCGAGTTCAT
CTACAAGGTGAAGCTGCGCGGCACCAACTTCCCCTCCGACGGCCCCGTGATGCAGAAGAAGACCATGGGC
TGGGAGGCCTCCTCCGAGCGGATGTACCCCGAGGACGGTGCCCTGAAGGGCAAGATCAAGATGAGGCTGA
AGCTGAAGGACGGCGGCCACTACACCTCCGAGGTCAAGACCACCTACAAGGCCAAGAAGCCCGTGCAGCT
GCCCGGCGCCTACATCGTCGACATCAAGTTGGACATCACCTCCCACAACGAGGACTACACCATCGTGGAA
CAGTACGAACGCGCCGAGGGCCGCCACTCCACCGGCGGCATGGACGAGCTGTACAAGAGTGCACGCGTGA
GTAAGCTGAACCCTCCTGATGAGAGTGGCCCCGGCTGCATGAGCTGCAAGTGTGTGCTCTCCTGAGCGGC
CGCTAATCAACCTCTGGATTACAAAATTTGTGAAAGATTGACTGGTATTCTTAACTATGTTGCTCCTTTT
ACGCTATGTGGATACGCTGCTTTAATGCCTTTGTATCATGCTATTGCTTCCCGTATGGCTTTCATTTTCT
CCTCCTTGTATAAATCCTGGTTGCTGTCTCTTTATGAGGAGTTGTGGCCCGTTGTCAGGCAACGTGGCGT
GGTGTGCACTGTGTTTGCTGACGCAACCCCCACTGGTTGGGGCATTGCCACCACCTGTCAGCTCCTTTCC
GGGACTTTCGCTTTCCCCCTCCCTATTGCCACGGCGGAACTCATCGCCGCCTGCCTTGCCCGCTGCTGGA
CAGGGGCTCGGCTGTTGGGCACTGACAATTCCGTGGTGTTGTCGGGGAAATCATCGTCCTTTCCTTGGCT
GCTCGCCTGTGTTGCCACCTGGATTCTGCGCGGGACGTCCTTCTGCTACGTCCCTTCGGCCCTCAATCCA
GCGGACCTTCCTTCCCGCGGCCTGCTGCCGGCTCTGCGGCCTCTTCCGCGTCTTCGCCTTCGCCCTCAGA
CGAGTCGGATCTCCCTTTGGGCCGCCTCCCCGCATCGATACCGTCGAGACTGCTGCACCAGATCATAATC
AGCCATACCACATTTGTAGAGGTTTTACTTGCTTTAAAAAACCTCCCACACCTCCCCCTGAACCTGAAAC
ATAAAATGAATGCAATTGTTGTTGTTAACTTGTTTATTGCAGCTTATAATGGTTACAAATAAAGCAATAG
CATCACAAATTTCACAAATAAAGCATTTTTTTCACTGCATTCTAGTTGTGGTTTGTCCAAACTCATCAAT
GTATCTTAAGGCGTGTTTAAACATATAACTTCGTATAGGATACTTTATACGAAGTTATCGCGTACGGCCA
CCATGGTGAGCAAGGGCGAGGAGCTGTTCACCGGGGTGGTGCCCATCCTGGTCGAGCTGGACGGCGACGT
AAACGGCCACAAGTTCAGCGTGTCCGGCGAGGGCGAGGGCGATGCCACCTACGGCAAGCTGACCCTGAAG
TTCATCTGCACCACCGGCAAGCTGCCCGTGCCCTGGCCCACCCTCGTGACCACCCTGACCTACGGCGTGC
AGTGCTTCAGCCGCTACCCCGACCACATGAAGCAGCACGACTTCTTCAAGTCCGCCATGCCCGAAGGCTA
CGTCCAGGAGCGCACCATCTTCTTCAAGGACGACGGCAACTACAAGACCCGCGCCGAGGTGAAGTTCGAG
GGCGACACCCTGGTGAACCGCATCGAGCTGAAGGGCATCGACTTCAAGGAGGACGGCAACATCCTGGGGC
ACAAGCTGGAGTACAACTACAACAGCCACAACGTCTATATCATGGCCGACAAGCAGAAGAACGGCATCAA
GGTGAACTTCAAGATCCGCCACAACATCGAGGACGGCAGCGTGCAGCTCGCCGACCACTACCAGCAGAAC
ACCCCCATCGGCGACGGCCCCGTGCTGCTGCCCGACAACCACTACCTGAGCACCCAGTCCGCCCTGAGCA
AAGACCCCAACGAGAAGCGCGATCACATGGTCCTGCTGGAGTTCGTGACCGCCGCCGGGATCACTCTCGG
CATGGACGAGCTGTACAAGAGTGCACGCGTGAGTAAGCTGAACCCTCCTGATGAGAGTGGCCCCGGCTGC
ATGAGCTGCAAGTGTGTGCTCTCCTGAGCGGCCGCTAATCAACCTCTGGATTACAAAATTTGTGAAAGAT
TGACTGGTATTCTTAACTATGTTGCTCCTTTTACGCTATGTGGATACGCTGCTTTAATGCCTTTGTATCA
TGCTATTGCTTCCCGTATGGCTTTCATTTTCTCCTCCTTGTATAAATCCTGGTTGCTGTCTCTTTATGAG
GAGTTGTGGCCCGTTGTCAGGCAACGTGGCGTGGTGTGCACTGTGTTTGCTGACGCAACCCCCACTGGTT
GGGGCATTGCCACCACCTGTCAGCTCCTTTCCGGGACTTTCGCTTTCCCCCTCCCTATTGCCACGGCGGA
ACTCATCGCCGCCTGCCTTGCCCGCTGCTGGACAGGGGCTCGGCTGTTGGGCACTGACAATTCCGTGGTG
TTGTCGGGGAAATCATCGTCCTTTCCTTGGCTGCTCGCCTGTGTTGCCACCTGGATTCTGCGCGGGACGT
CCTTCTGCTACGTCCCTTCGGCCCTCAATCCAGCGGACCTTCCTTCCCGCGGCCTGCTGCCGGCTCTGCG
GCCTCTTCCGCGTCTTCGCCTTCGCCCTCAGACGAGTCGGATCTCCCTTTGGGCCGCCTCCCCGCATCGA
TACCGTCGAGACTGCTGCACCAGATCATAATCAGCCATACCACATTTGTAGAGGTTTTACTTGCTTTAAA
AAACCTCCCACACCTCCCCCTGAACCTGAAACATAAAATGAATGCAATTGTTGTTGTTAACTTGTTTATT
GCAGCTTATAATGGTTACAAATAAAGCAATAGCATCACAAATTTCACAAATAAAGCATTTTTTTCACTGC
ATTCTAGTTGTGGTTTGTCCAAACTCATCAATGTATCTTAAGGCGTGAAGATCTTCATATAACTTCGTAT
AGTATACCTTATACGAAGTTATCAAGTACTGCCACCATGGTGAGCGAGCTGATTAAGGAGAACATGCACA
TGAAGCTGTACATGGAGGGCACCGTGAACAACCACCACTTCAAGTGCACATCCGAGGGCGAAGGCAAGCC
CTACGAGGGCACCCAGACCATGAGAATCAAGGCGGTCGAGGGCGGCCCTCTCCCCTTCGCCTTCGACATC
CTGGCTACCAGCTTCATGTACGGCAGCAAAACCTTCATCAACCACACCCAGGGCATCCCCGACTTCTTTA
AGCAGTCCTTCCCCGAGGGCTTCACATGGGAGAGAGTCACCACATACGAAGACGGGGGCGTGCTGACCGC
TACCCAGGACACCAGCCTCCAGGACGGCTGCCTCATCTACAACGTCAAGATCAGAGGGGTGAACTTCCCA
TCCAACGGCCCTGTGATGCAGAAGAAAACACTCGGCTGGGAGGCCTCCACCGAGACCCTGTACCCCGCTG
ACGGCGGCCTGGAAGGCAGAGCCGACATGGCCCTGAAGCTCGTGGGCGGGGGCCACCTGATCTGCAACTT
GAAGACCACATACAGATCCAAGAAACCCGCTAAGAACCTCAAGATGCCCGGCGTCTACTATGTGGACAGA
AGACTGGAAAGAATCAAGGAGGCCGACAAAGAGACCTACGTCGAGCAGCACGAGGTGGCTGTGGCCAGAT
ACTGCGACCTCCCTAGCAAACTGGGGCACAGAAGTGCACGCGTGAGTAAGCTGAACCCTCCTGATGAGAG
TGGCCCCGGCTGCATGAGCTGCAAGTGTGTGCTCTCCTGAGCGGCCGCTAATCAACCTCTGGATTACAAA
ATTTGTGAAAGATTGACTGGTATTCTTAACTATGTTGCTCCTTTTACGCTATGTGGATACGCTGCTTTAA
TGCCTTTGTATCATGCTATTGCTTCCCGTATGGCTTTCATTTTCTCCTCCTTGTATAAATCCTGGTTGCT
GTCTCTTTATGAGGAGTTGTGGCCCGTTGTCAGGCAACGTGGCGTGGTGTGCACTGTGTTTGCTGACGCA
ACCCCCACTGGTTGGGGCATTGCCACCACCTGTCAGCTCCTTTCCGGGACTTTCGCTTTCCCCCTCCCTA
TTGCCACGGCGGAACTCATCGCCGCCTGCCTTGCCCGCTGCTGGACAGGGGCTCGGCTGTTGGGCACTGA
CAATTCCGTGGTGTTGTCGGGGAAATCATCGTCCTTTCCTTGGCTGCTCGCCTGTGTTGCCACCTGGATT
CTGCGCGGGACGTCCTTCTGCTACGTCCCTTCGGCCCTCAATCCAGCGGACCTTCCTTCCCGCGGCCTGC
TGCCGGCTCTGCGGCCTCTTCCGCGTCTTCGCCTTCGCCCTCAGACGAGTCGGATCTCCCTTTGGGCCGC
CTCCCCGCATCGATACCGTCGAGACTGCTGCACCAGATCATAATCAGCCATACCACATTTGTAGAGGTTT
TACTTGCTTTAAAAAACCTCCCACACCTCCCCCTGAACCTGAAACATAAAATGAATGSMATTCTAGTTGT
GGTNTTGTCCAAACTCATCAATGTATYYTWARGSSKWMYWRKKRARKTYCYWWTYYYYWARAARGTATAG
GAACTTCCGTAACTATAACGGTCCTAAGGTAGCGAATGCATCTAGACCCAGCTTTCTTGTACAAAGTGGT
GATTCGAGGTCCTTCCTCTGCAGAGGTCTTGCTTCTCCCGGTCAGCTGACTCCCTCCCCAAGTCCTTCAA
ATATCTCAGAACATGGGGAGAAACGGGGACCTTGTCCCTCCTAAGGAACCCCAGTGCTGCATGCCATCAT
CCCCCCCMCCCYCSCCCCCMCCCCCGCCACTTCTCCCTCCATGCATACCACTAGCTGTCATTTTGTACTC
TGTATTTATTCCAGGGCTGCTTCTGATTATTTAGTTTGTTCTTTCCCTGGAGACCTGTTAGAACATAAGG
GCGTATGGTGGGTAGGGGAGGCAGGATATCAGTCCCTGGGGCGAGTTCCTCCCTGCCAACCAAGCCAGAT
GCCTGAAAGAGATATGGATGAGGGAAGTTGGACTGTGCCTGTACCTGGTACAGTCATACTCTGTTGAAAG
AATCATCGGGGAGGGGGGGGGGCTCAAGAGGGGAGAGCTCTGCTGAGCCTTTGTGGACCATCCAATGAGG
ATGAGGGCTTAGATTCTACCAGGTCATTCTCAGCCACCACACACAAGCGCTCTGCCATCACTGAAGAAGC
CCCCTAGGGCTCTTGGGCCAGGGCACACTCAGTAAAGATGCAGGTTCAGTCAGGGAATGATGGGGAAAGG
GGTAGGAGGTGGGGGAGGGATCACCCCCTCCTCTAAAACACGAGCCTGCTGTCTCCAAAGGCCTCTGCCT
GTAGTGAGGGTGGCAGAAGAAGACAAGGAGCCAGAACTCTGACTCCAGGATCTAAGTCCGTGCAGGAAGG
GGATCCTAGAACCATCTGGTTGGACCCAGCTTACCAAGGGAGAGCCTTTATTCTTCTTTCCCTTGCCCCT
CTGTGCCAGCCCCTCTTGCTGTCCCTGATCCCCCAGACAGCGAGAGTCTTGCAACCTGCCTCTTCCAAGA
CCTCCTAATCTCAGGGGCAGGCGGTGGAGTGAGATCCGGCGTGCACACTTTTTGGAAGATAGCTTTCCCA
AGGATCCTCTCCCCCACTGGCAGCTCTGCCTGTCCCATCACCATGTATAATACCACCACTGCTACAGCAT
CTCACCGAGGAAAGAAAACTGCACAATAAAACCAAGCCTCTGGAGTGTGTCCTGGTGTCTGTCTCTTCTG
TGTCCTGGCGTCTGTCTCTTCTGTGTTCTTCCAAGGTCAGAAACAAAAACCACACACTTCAACCTGGATG
GCTCGGCTGAGCACTTCTGTGTGCAGAAGGTCCAACCAGACTCTGGGGTACCCCGGCCCTCCCTATTCCC
TTGCCTCCTGTCTCCCGCTTTTTATAGCTCCCTATGCTGGGCTTCTCTGGAGAGTGAAATCTTTGCCCAA
ATCAATGCGCATTCTCTCTGCTGAGTCATCTGGCGACAGCAGTTGAGTTCACCCGCCAACACATGGGCCC
AGCTATGTAGCCGAACCCTGGCTCTGGAAGTGCCAGGGACTTTGTGCATAAGTATGTACCATGCCCTTTT
TTCACAGTCCTAGCTCTGCAGAAGTGCAGCCTGAAGGCCTGTCTGCTGAGAGGACATGCCCTGGAGCCCT
GAAACAGGCACAGTGGGAGGAGGAACGGAGGATGACAGGCATCAGGCCCTCAGTCCAAAAGCAACCACTT
GAGAATGGGCTGGAGTACGAAACATGGGGTCCCGTCCCTGGATCCCTCCTCAAAGAGTAATAAGTAAAAT
ATAAACAGGTACCCCAGGCCGTTCTGGGTTTGGGTTGTAATGGGATCCATTTGCAGAGAACTATTGAGAC
AGCCCAGCCGTACTGTGACAGGCAATGTGGGGGAGGAGGTTGAATCACTTGGTATTTAGCATGAATAGAA
TAATTCCCTGAACATTTTTCTTAAACATCCATATCTAAATTACCACCACTCGCTCCCAGTCTTCCTGCCT
TTGCGCCAGCCTCCTGTCTGGCCATGCCTGAAGAAGGCTGGAGAAGCCACCCACCTCAGGCCATGACACT
GCCAGCCACTTGGCAGGTGCAGCCAAACCTGAGCTGTCCCAGAAAGGGACATTCTCAAGACCCAGGCACC
CTGATCAGCACTGACTTGGAGCTACAAGTGTCATGCCAGAAAAGTCTCTAAGAAAACCTTTTCAGGGAAA
AGGGGGTGACTCAACACCGGGCAAGTTTGGGAAGCCCCACCCTTCGAGTGATGGAAGAGCAGATAGGAAG
CCTCAGAAGAGAGACACCGGCACCCAGGTAACGTTCCTCATGTGGTCTCTGTCACACGGTCGACTCTCTT
AAGGTAGCTCGACCGTGCTCTTCCCTGGACATCTCCGTGACCACACTCTCAGTTCTTAGGGAGATGCGGG
TGCTCTCTGAGGCTATCTCAGAGTTGCAGATTCTGAGGCCTAGAGTGACTACAGTCAGCCTAGGAAGCCA
CAGAGGACTGTGGACCAGGAGGGCAGAAGAGGAGAAGGGAAGAAAAACCATCAGATAGGACTTGCAATGA
AACTAACCCAAGACAATCATAATGCAGACAGGAATGTTAAAGGCGTTCAGCAGCTGGCCATGACACCCAT
CTGTCCCTCTGGCCAAGTCAGCAAGCCTGGAAGACCTGGGACTCCTGCCCATATGTCCTAAGCTCCCCAC
CCACCCACTCGTTCACTGTCCTTATTCTCTCTCTACCTTCAGCCACTTAGTTTCCTACCTTAAGTCCTAG
AATTGATCCTGGCGTAATAGCGAAGAGGCCCGCACCGATCGCCCTTCCCAACAGTTGCGCAGCCTGAATG
GCGAATGGCGCCTGATGCGGTATTTTCTCCTTACGCATCTGTGCGGTATTTCACACCGCATATGGTGCAC
TCTCAGTACAATCTGCTCTGATGCCGCATAGTTAAGCCAGCCCCGACACCCGCCAACACCCGCTGACGCG
CCCTGACGGGCTTGTCTGCTCCCGGCATCCGCTTACAGACAAGCTGTGACCGTCTCCGGGAGCTGCATGT
GTCAGAGGTTTTCACCGTCATCACCGAAACGCGCGA
