LOCUS       Exported 1049 bp ds-DNA linear SYN 21-MAY-2021
DEFINITION  synthetic linear DNA
ACCESSION   .
VERSION     .
KEYWORDS    pThy1-Brainbow3.2
SOURCE      synthetic DNA construct
  ORGANISM  synthetic DNA construct
REFERENCE   1 (bases 1 to 1049)
  AUTHORS   Cai D, Cohen KB, Luo T, Lichtman JW, Sanes JR
  TITLE     Improved tools for the Brainbow toolbox.
  JOURNAL   Nat Methods. 2013 May 5;10(6):540-7. doi: 10.1038/nmeth.2450. Epub
            2013 May 5.
  PUBMED    23817127
REFERENCE   2 (bases 1 to 1049)
  AUTHORS   .
  TITLE     Direct Submission
  JOURNAL   Exported May 21, 2021 from SnapGene Server 1.1.58
            http://www.snapgene.com
FEATURES             Location/Qualifiers
     source          1..1049
                     /organism="synthetic DNA construct"
                     /mol_type="other DNA"
     primer_bind     225..246
                     /label=EGFP-N
                     /note="EGFP, reverse primer"
     regulatory      288..297
                     /regulatory_class="other"
                     /note="vertebrate consensus sequence for strong initiation
                     of translation (Kozak, 1987)"
     protein_bind    complement(306..339)
                     /label=lox2272
                     /bound_moiety="Cre recombinase"
                     /note="Cre-mediated recombination occurs in the 8-bp core
                     sequence (GGATACTT). lox2272 sites are compatible with each
                     other, but incompatible with loxP or loxN sites (Lee and
                     Saito, 1988)."
     polyA_signal    356..477
                     /label=SV40 poly(A) signal
                     /note="SV40 polyadenylation signal"
     primer_bind     complement(367..386)
                     /label=EBV-rev
                     /note="SV40 polyA terminator, reverse primer"
     primer_bind     421..440
                     /label=SV40pA-R
                     /note="SV40 polyA, reverse primer"
     CDS             717..728
                     /codon_start=1
                     /product="Factor Xa recognition and cleavage site"
                     /label=Factor Xa site
                     /translation="IEGR"
ORIGIN
        1 gcgctcctgg acgtagcctt cgggcatggc ggacttgaag aagtcgtgct gcttcatgtg
       61 gtcggggtag cggctgaagc actgcacgcc gtaggtcagg gtggtcacga gggtgggcca
      121 gggcacgggc agcttgccgg tggtgcagat gaacttcagg gtcagcttgc cgtaggtggc
      181 atcgccctcg ccctcgccgg acacgctgaa cttgtggccg tttacgtcgc cgtccagctc
      241 gaccaggatg ggcaccaccc cggtgaacag ctcctcgccc ttgctcacca tggtggccgt
      301 acgcgataac ttcgtataaa gtatcctata cgaagttata tgtttaaaca cgccttaaga
      361 tacattgatg agtttggaca aaccacaact agaatgcagt gaaaaaaatg ctttatttgt
      421 gaaatttgtg atgctattgc tttatttgta accattataa gctgcaataa acaagttaac
      481 aacaacaatt gcattcattt tatgtttcag gttcaggggg aggtgtggga ggttttttaa
      541 agcaagtaaa acctctacaa atgtggtatg gctgattatg atctggtgca gcagtctcga
      601 cggtatcgat gcggggaggc ggcccaaagg gagatccgac tcgtctgagg gcgaaggcga
      661 agacgcggaa gaggccgcag agccggcagc aggccgcggg aaggaaggtc cgctggattg
      721 agggccgaag ggacgtagca gaaggacgtc ccgcgcagaa tccaggtggc aacacaggcg
      781 agcagccaag gaaaggacga tgatttcccc gacaacacca cggaattgtc agtgcccaac
      841 agccgagccc ctgtccagca gcgggcaagg caggcggcga tgagttccgc cgtggcaata
      901 gggaggggga aagcgaaagt cccggaaagg agctgacagg tggtggcaat gccccaacca
      961 gtgggggttg cgtcagcaaa cacagtgcac accacgccac gttgcctgac aacgggccac
     1021 aactcctcat aaagagacag caaccagga
//
