>Addgene plasmid #45179 | pThy1-Brainbow3.2 | addgene partial sequence | sequence record 72910 | Thy1-F1
CCCTAAGAGAAGGGGATAAAGAGAGGGGCTGAGGTATTCATCATGTGCTCCGTGGATCTCAAGCCCTCAA
GGTAAATGGGGACCCACCTGTCCTACCAGCTGGCTGACCTGTAGCTTTCCCCACCACAGAATCCAAGTCG
GAACTCTTGGCACCTAGAGGATCTCGAATCACAAGTTTGTACAAAAAAGCAGGCTTTAAAGGAACGCACG
TAACTATAACGGTCCTAAGGTAGCGAACCTAGGATAACTTCGTATAGCATACATTATACGAAGTTATCGG
CGCGCATAACTTCGTATAGGATACTTTATACGAAGTTATCAAGCGCTATAACTTCGTATAGTATACCTTA
TACGAAGTTATCTGATATCGCCACCATGGCTCCTAAGAAGAAGAGGAAGGTGATGAGCAGCGGCGCCCTG
CTGTTCCACGGCAAGATCCCCTACGTGGTGGAGATGGAGGGCAATGTGGATGGCCACACCTTCAGCATCC
GCGGCAAGGGCTACGGCGATGCCAGCGTGGGCAAGGTGGATGCCCAGTTCATCTGCACCACCGGCGATGT
GCCCGTGCCCTGGAGCACCCTGGTGACCACCCTGACCGCAGGCGCCCAGTGCTTCGCCAAGTACGGCCCC
GAGCTGAAGGATTTCTACAAGAGCTGCATGCCCGATGGCTACGTGCAGGAGCGCACCATCACCTTCGAGG
GTGATGGCAATTTCAAGACCCGCGCCGAGGTGACCTTCGAGAATGGCAGCGTGTACAATCGCGTGAAGCT
GAATGGCCAGGGCTTCAAGAAGGATGGCCACGTGCTGGGCAAGAATCTGGAGTTCAATTTCACCCCCCAC
TGCCTGTACATCTGGGGCGATCAGGCCAATCACGGCCTGAAGAGCGCCTTCAAGATCTGCCACGAGATCA
CCGGCAGCAAGGGCGATTTCATCGTGGCCGATCACACCCAGATGAATACCCCCATCGGCGGCGGCCCCGT
GCACGTGCCCGAGTACCACCACATGAGCTACCACGTGAAGCTGAGCAAGGATGTGACCGATCACCGCGAT
AATATGAGCCTGAAGGAGA
