>Addgene plasmid #45179 | pThy1-Brainbow3.2 | addgene partial sequence | sequence record 72957 | mKate2-TurboRFP-R 5'-TGAAGTGGTGGTTGTTCACG-3'
GCTTCATGTGCATGTTCTCCTTAATCAGCTCGCTCACCATGGTGGCAGTACTTGATAACTTCGTATAAGG
TATACTATACGAAGTTATATGAAGATCTTCACGCCTTAAGATACATTGATGAGTTTGGACAAACCACAAC
TAGAATGCAGTGAAAAAAATGCTTTATTTGTGAAATTTGTGATGCTATTGCTTTATTTGTAACCATTATA
AGCTGCAATAAACAAGTTAACAACAACAATTGCATTCATTTTATGTTTCAGGTTCAGGGGGAGGTGTGGG
AGGTTTTTTAAAGCAAGTAAAACCTCTACAAATGTGGTATGGCTGATTATGATCTGGTGCAGCAGTCTCG
ACGGTATCGATGCGGGGAGGCGGCCCAAAGGGAGATCCGACTCGTCTGAGGGCGAAGGCGAAGACGCGGA
AGAGGCCGCAGAGCCGGCAGCAGGCCGCGGGAAGGAAGGTCCGCTGGATTGAGGGCCGAAGGGACGTAGC
AGAAGGACGTCCCGCGCAGAATCCAGGTGGCAACACAGGCGAGCAGCCAAGGAAAGGACGATGATTTCCC
CGACAACACCACGGAATTGTCAGTGCCCAACAGCCGAGCCCCTGTCCAGCAGCGGGCAAGGCAGGCGGCG
ATGAGTTCCGCCGTGGCAATAGGGAGGGGGAAAGCGAAAGTCCCGGAAAGGAGCTGACAGGTGGTGGCAA
TGCCCCAACCAGTGGGGGTTGCGTCAGCAAACACAGTGCACACCACGCCACGTTGCCTGACAACGGGCCA
CAACTCCTCATAAAGAGACAGCAACCAGGATTTATACAAGGAGGAGAAAATGAAAGCCATACGGGAAGCA
ATAGCATGATACAAAGGCATTAAAGCAGCGTATCCACATAGCGTAAAAGGAGCAACATAGTTAAGAATAC
CAGTCAATCTTTCACAAATTTTGTAATCCAGAGGTTGATTAGCGGCCGCTCAGGAGAGCACACACTTGCA
GCTCATGCAGCCGGGGCCACTCTCATCAGGAGGGTTCAGCTTACTCACGCGTGCACTCTTGTACAGCTCG
TCCATGCCGA
